Addgene plasmid #134222: pKM673
Purpose: Baculovirus expression of CENP-C
Depositing lab: Iain Cheeseman. Depositing organization: Whitehead Institute for Biomedical Research. Publication: The CENP-L-N Complex Forms a Critical Node in an Integrated Meshwork of Interactions at the Centromere-Kinetochore Interface. McKinley KL, Sekulic N, Guo LY, Tsinman T, Black BE, Cheeseman IM. Mol Cell. 2015 Dec 17;60(6):886-98. doi: 10.1016/j.molcel.2015.10.027. Epub 2015 Nov 19. PubMed 26698661.
Backbone
  Vector backbone: pACEBac1
  Vector type: Insect Expression
Growth in bacteria
  Bacterial resistance: Gentamicin, 10 μg/mL
  Growth temperature: 37°C
  Growth strain: DH5alpha
  Copy number: High Copy
Gene/Insert
  Gene/Insert name: GST-CENP-C 510-end
  Species: H. sapiens (human)
  Cloning method: Restriction Enzyme; 5′ cloning site BamHI (unknown if destroyed); 3′ cloning site EcoRI (unknown if destroyed)
Terms and licenses: Academic/Nonprofit Terms; Industry Terms: Not Available to Industry
How to cite: pKM673 was a gift from Iain Cheeseman (Addgene plasmid # 134222 ; http://n2t.net/addgene:134222 ; RRID:Addgene_134222)
