[The description below was written by a language model from this plasmid's Addgene catalogue record and pLannotate feature annotations shown in this document.]
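Description:
pKM673 is an insect-cell expression plasmid built on the pACEBac1 backbone, a baculovirus transfer (acceptor) vector of the MultiBac type. It is maintained in E. coli through a high-copy ColE1/pUC-type origin and selected with gentamicin, the resistance being provided by the aacC1 gentamicin acetyltransferase gene, which appears to be driven by the class 1 integron Pc promoter annotated next to it. The sequenced record is 4,883 nt.

The payload is an N-terminal glutathione S-transferase (Schistosoma japonicum GST) fused to a C-terminal portion of human CENP-C, described in the catalogue as residues 510 to the end and cloned between BamHI and EcoRI sites. CENP-C is a core inner-kinetochore protein that helps link centromeric chromatin to the rest of the kinetochore. The fusion is transcribed from the very late, very strong polyhedrin promoter of Autographa californica nucleopolyhedrovirus and terminated by an SV40 polyadenylation signal; the short "large T antigen" and "SET1" hits flanking that region are probably annotation matches to terminator and backbone sequence rather than expressed parts.

The Tn7L and Tn7R ends allow Tn7 transposition of the expression cassette, together with the gentamicin marker, into a baculoviral bacmid in a suitable E. coli strain, leaving the plasmid origin behind. The resulting bacmid is used to generate recombinant virus for infecting insect cells. A single loxP site permits Cre-mediated fusion with donor plasmids to assemble multi-gene constructs, although this plasmid carries only one cassette. The stated purpose is baculovirus expression of CENP-C. The GST tag would allow glutathione-affinity purification or pull-down binding assays, though the record does not detail such uses.
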