Features (pLannotate 1.2.2; 12 found; start..end, strand, type, name):
     38..66      -  promoter       Pc promoter: intI1 (promoter lies within the coding sequence); class 1 integron promoter
    137..170     +  protein_bind   loxP: Cre-mediated recombination occurs in the 8-bp core sequence (GCATACAT). Cre recombinase
    247..338     +  promoter       polyhedrin promoter: polh from Autographa californica; promoter for the baculovirus polyhedrin gene
    381..1034    +  CDS            GST26_SCHJA: Experimental evidence at protein level: Swiss-Prot protein existence level 1. GST isoenzymes appear to play a central role in the parasite detoxification system. Other functions are also suspected including a role in increasing the solubility of haematin in the parasite gut. From Schistosoma japonicum (Blood fluke).
   1074..2372    +  CDS            CENPC (fragment): CENPC_HUMAN - Also known as CENPC1, ICEN7. Experimental evidence at protein level: Swiss-Prot protein existence level 1. Component of the CENPA-NAC (nucleosome-associated) complex, a complex that plays a central role in assembly of kinetochore proteins, mitotic progression and chromosome segregation. The CENPA-NAC complex recruits the CENPA-CAD (nucleosome distal) complex and may be involved in incorporation of newly synthesized CENPA into centromeres. CENPC recruits DNA methylation and DNMT3B to both centromeric and pericentromeric satellite repeats and regulates the histone code in these reg
   2470..2553    +  CDS            large T antigen (fragment): large T antigen from SV40 (simian virus 40)
   2576..2710    +  polyA_signal   SV40 poly(A) signal: SV40 polyadenylation signal
   2739..2788    +  CDS            SET1 (fragment): solubility-enhancement tag derived from T7 phage gene 10B
   2831..2996    -  mobile_element Tn7L: mini-Tn7 element (left end of the Tn7 transposon) Tn7
   3186..3774    +  rep_origin     ori: high-copy-number ColE1/pMB1/pBR322/pUC origin of replication
   3909..4132    -  mobile_element Tn7R: mini-Tn7 element (right end of the Tn7 transposon) Tn7
   4199..4732    -  CDS            GmR: gentamycin acetyltransferase; aacC1; confers resistance to gentamycin
>Addgene plasmid #134222 | pKM673 | addgene full sequence | sequence record 271977 | Addgene NGS Result
GGACCAGTTGCGTGAGCGCATACGCTACTTGCATTACAGTTTACGAACCGAACAGGCTTATGTCAACTGG
GTTCGTGCCTTCATCCGTTTCCACGGTGTGCGTCACCCGGCAACCTTGGGCAGCAGCGAAGTCGCCATAA
CTTCGTATAGCATACATTATACGAAGTTATCTGTAACTATAACGGTCCTAAGGTAGCGAGTTTAAACACT
AGTATCGATTCGCGACCTACTCCGGAATATTAATAGATCATGGAGATAATTAAAATGATAACCATCTCGC
AAATAAATAAGTATTTTACTGTTTTCGTAACAGTTTTGTAATAAAAAAACCTATAAATATTCCGGATTAT
TCATACCGTCCCACCATCGGGCGCGGATCTATGTCCCCTATACTAGGTTATTGGAAAATTAAGGGCCTTG
TGCAACCCACTCGACTTCTTTTGGAATATCTTGAAGAAAAATATGAAGAGCATTTGTATGAGCGCGATGA
AGGTGATAAATGGCGAAACAAAAAGTTTGAATTGGGTTTGGAGTTTCCCAATCTTCCTTATTATATTGAT
GGTGATGTTAAATTAACACAGTCTATGGCCATCATACGTTATATAGCTGACAAGCACAACATGTTGGGTG
GTTGTCCAAAAGAGCGTGCAGAGATTTCAATGCTTGAAGGAGCGGTTTTGGATATTAGATACGGTGTTTC
GAGAATTGCATATAGTAAAGACTTTGAAACTCTCAAAGTTGATTTTCTTAGCAAGCTACCTGAAATGCTG
AAAATGTTCGAAGATCGTTTATGTCATAAAACATATTTAAATGGTGATCATGTAACCCATCCTGACTTCA
TGTTGTATGACGCTCTTGATGTTGTTTTATACATGGACCCAATGTGCCTGGATGCGTTCCCAAAATTAGT
TTGTTTTAAAAAACGTATTGAAGCTATCCCACAAATTGATAAGTACTTGAAATCCAGCAAGTATATAGCA
TGGCCTTTGCAGGGCTGGCAAGCCACGTTTGGTGGTGGCGACCATCCTCCAAAATCGGATCTGGAAGTTC
TGTTCCAGGGGCCCCTGGGATCCGAAGAAGTGACTTCAACCGTTACCAAAAGCCGCCGTATTAGTCGTCG
TCCTAGCGATTGGTGGGTTGTGAAAAGCGAAGAAAGCCCGGTGTATAGCAATTCTAGCGTCCGTAATGAG
CTGCCTATGCACCATAACAGTTCCCGTAAAAGCACCAAAAAAACCAACCAGTCTAGCAAAAACATTCGTA
AAAAAACGATCCCTCTGAAACGCCAGAAAACCGCCACAAAAGGCAACCAACGTGTTCAGAAATTCCTGAA
CGCCGAAGGATCAGGAGGCATTGTTGGGCACGATGAGATTAGTCGCTGCTCCCTGTCAGAACCTCTGGAA
TCCGATGAAGCCGATCTGGCTAAAAAAAAAAACCTGGACTGCTCCCGTTCTACCCGTAGCAGTAAAAATG
AGGATAACATCATGACCGCCCAGAATGTCCCACTGAAACCTCAGACAAGCGGTTATACCTGTAACATTCC
GACCGAAAGCAATCTGGACAGCGGTGAGCACAAAACAAGTGTCCTGGAAGAGTCTGGTCCTAGTCGTCTG
AATAACAATTATCTGATGTCCGGGAAAAATGATGTGGACGATGAGGAAGTTCACGGTAGTAGCGACGATT
CAAAACAGAGTAAAGTCATCCCTAAAAATCGTATTCACCATAAACTGGTGCTGCCGAGTAATACTCCGAA
CGTTCGTCGTACAAAACGTACACGCCTGAAACCTCTGGAATATTGGCGTGGTGAACGTATCGACTACCAG
GGTCGTCCATCTGGTGGTTTTGTAATCAGCGGTGTGCTGAGTCCTGATACGATTAGCAGCAAACGTAAAG
CCAAAGAGAACATCGGCAAAGTCAACAAAAAATCCAACAAAAAACGCATCTGCCTGGATAACGATGAGCG
TAAAACGAATCTGATGGTGAATCTGGGTATTCCTCTGGGAGATCCTCTGCAGCCTACCCGTGTAAAAGAT
CCTGAGACACGTGAGATTATCCTGATGGACCTGGTTCGTCCTCAAGACACCTATCAGTTTTTCGTCAAAC
ACGGCGAGCTGAAAGTCTATAAAACCCTGGACACCCCGTTCTTTAGTACCGGCAAACTGATTCTGGGTCC
TCAGGAGGAAAAAGGCAAACAGCACGTGGGTCAAGACATCCTGGTCTTTTATGTGAATTTTGGGGACCTG
CTGTGTACTCTGCATGAAACCCCGTATATTCTGTCTACCGGTGACAGCTTCTATGTGCCGTCTGGAAACT
ATTATAACATCAAAAACCTGCGCAACGAAGAAAGTGTTCTGCTGTTCACACAGATCAAACGCTGAGAATT
CAAAGGCCTACGTCGACGAGCTCACTTGTCGCGGCCGCTTTCGAATCTAGAGCCTGCAGTCTCGACAAGC
TTGTCGAGAAGTACTAGAGGATCATAATCAGCCATACCACATTTGTAGAGGTTTTACTTGCTTTAAAAAA
CCTCCCACACCTCCCCCTGAACCTGAAACATAAAATGAATGCAATTGTTGTTGTTAACTTGTTTATTGCA
GCTTATAATGGTTACAAATAAAGCAATAGCATCACAAATTTCACAAATAAAGCATTTTTTTCACTGCATT
CTAGTTGTGGTTTGTCCAAACTCATCAATGTATCTTATCATGTCTGGATCTGATCACTGCTTGAGCCTAG
AAGATCCGGCTGCTAACAAAGCCCGAAAGGAAGCTGAGTTGGCTGCTGCCACCGCTGAGCAATAACTATC
ATAACCCCTAGGGTATACCCATCTAATTGGAACCAGATAAGTGAAATCTAGTTCCAAACTATTTTGTCAT
TTTTAATTTTCGTATTAGCTTACGACGCTACACCCAGTTCCCATCTATTTTGTCACTCTTCCCTAAATAA
TCCTTAAAAACTCCATTTCCACCCCTCCCAGTTCCCAACTATTTTGTCCGCCCACAACCGGTTGACTTGG
GTCAACTGTCAGACCAAGTTTACTCATATATACTTTAGATTGATTTAAAACTTCATTTTTAATTTAAAAG
GATCTAGGTGAAGATCCTTTTTGATAATCTCATGACCAAAATCCCTTAACGTGAGTTTTCGTTCCACTGA
GCGTCAGACCCCGTAGAAAAGATCAAAGGATCTTCTTGAGATCCTTTTTTTCTGCGCGTAATCTGCTGCT
TGCAAACAAAAAAACCACCGCTACCAGCGGTGGTTTGTTTGCCGGATCAAGAGCTACCAACTCTTTTTCC
GAAGGTAACTGGCTTCAGCAGAGCGCAGATACCAAATACTGTTCTTCTAGTGTAGCCGTAGTTAGGCCAC
CACTTCAAGAACTCTGTAGCACCGCCTACATACCTCGCTCTGCTAATCCTGTTACCAGTGGCTGCTGCCA
GTGGCGATAAGTCGTGTCTTACCGGGTTGGACTCAAGACGATAGTTACCGGATAAGGCGCAGCGGTCGGG
CTGAACGGGGGGTTCGTGCACACAGCCCAGCTTGGAGCGAACGACCTACACCGAACTGAGATACCTACAG
CGTGAGCTATGAGAAAGCGCCACGCTTCCCGAAGGGAGAAAGGCGGACAGGTATCCGGTAAGCGGCAGGG
TCGGAACAGGAGAGCGCACGAGGGAGCTTCCAGGGGGAAACGCCTGGTATCTTTATAGTCCTGTCGGGTT
TCGCCACCTCTGACTTGAGCGTCGATTTTTGTGATGCTCGTCAGGGGGGCGGAGCCTATGGAAAAACGCC
AGCAACGCGGCCTTTTTACGGTTCCTGGCCTTTTGCTGGCCTTTTGCTCACATGTTCTTTCCTGCGTTAT
CCCCTGATTGACTTGGGTCGCTCTTCCTGTGGATGCGCAGATGCCCTGCGTAAGCGGGTGTGGGCGGACA
ATAAAGTCTTAAACTGAACAAAATAGATCTAAACTATGACAATAAAGTCTTAAACTAGACAGAATAGTTG
TAAACTGAAATCAGTCCAGTTATGCTGTGAAAAAGCATACTGGACTTTTGTTATGGCTAAAGCAAACTCT
TCATTTTCTGAAGTGCAAATTGCCCGTCGTATTAAAGAGGGGCGTGGCCAAGGGCATGTAAAGACTATAT
TCGCGGCGTTGTGACAATTTACCGAACAACTCCGCGGCCGGGAAGCCGATCTCGGCTTGAACGAATTGTT
AGGTGGCGGTACTTGGGTCGATATCAAAGTGCATCACTTCTTCCCGTATGCCCAACTTTGTATAGAGAGC
CACTGCGGGATCGTCACCGTAATCTGCTTGCACGTAGATCACATAAGCACCAAGCGCGTTGGCCTCATGC
TTGAGGAGATTGATGAGCGCGGTGGCAATGCCCTGCCTCCGGTGCTCGCCGGAGACTGCGAGATCATAGA
TATAGATCTCACTACGCGGCTGCTCAAACTTGGGCAGAACGTAAGCCGCGAGAGCGCCAACAACCGCTTC
TTGGTCGAAGGCAGCAAGCGCGATGAATGTCTTACTACGGAGCAAGTTCCCGAGGTAATCGGAGTCCGGC
TGATGTTGGGAGTAGGTGGCTACGTCTCCGAACTCACGACCGAAAAGATCAAGAGCAGCCCGCATGGATT
TGACTTGGTCAGGGCCGAGCCTACATGTGCGAATGATGCCCATACTTGAGCCACCTAACTTTGTTTTAGG
GCGACTGCCCTGCTGCGTAACATCGTTGCTGCTGCGTAACATCGTTGCTGCTCCATAACATCAAACATCG
ACCCACGGCGTAACGCGCTTGCTGCTTGGATGCCCGAGGCATAGACTGTACAAAAAAACAGTCATAACAA
GCCATGAAAACCGCCACTGCGCCGTTACCACCGCTGCGTTCGGTCAAGGTTCT
