>Addgene plasmid #134222 | pKM673 | depositor partial sequence | sequence record 258067 | Plasmid Vector Seq
ACCGGTTGACTTGGGTCAACTGTCAGACCAAGTTTACTCATATATACTTTAGATTGATTTAAAACTTCAT
TTTTAATTTAAAAGGATCTAGGTGAAGATCCTTTTTGATAATCTCATGACCAAAATCCCTTAACGTGAGT
TTTCGTTCCACTGAGCGTCAGACCCCGTAGAAAAGATCAAAGGATCTTCTTGAGATCCTTTTTTTCTGCG
CGTAATCTGCTGCTTGCAAACAAAAAAACCACCGCTACCAGCGGTGGTTTGTTTGCCGGATCAAGAGCTA
CCAACTCTTTTTCCGAAGGTAACTGGCTTCAGCAGAGCGCAGATACCAAATACTGTTCTTCTAGTGTAGC
CGTAGTTAGGCCACCACTTCAAGAACTCTGTAGCACCGCCTACATACCTCGCTCTGCTAATCCTGTTACC
AGTGGCTGCTGCCAGTGGCGATAAGTCGTGTCTTACCGGGTTGGACTCAAGACGATAGTTACCGGATAAG
GCGCAGCGGTCGGGCTGAACGGGGGGTTCGTGCACACAGCCCAGCTTGGAGCGAACGACCTACACCGAAC
TGAGATACCTACAGCGTGAGCTATGAGAAAGCGCCACGCTTCCCGAAGGGAGAAAGGCGGACAGGTATCC
GGTAAGCGGCAGGGTCGGAACAGGAGAGCGCACGAGGGAGCTTCCAGGGGGAAACGCCTGGTATCTTTAT
AGTCCTGTCGGGTTTCGCCACCTCTGACTTGAGCGTCGATTTTTGTGATGCTCGTCAGGGGGGCGGAGCC
TATGGAAAAACGCCAGCAACGCGGCCTTTTTACGGTTCCTGGCCTTTTGCTGGCCTTTTGCTCACATGTT
CTTTCCTGCGTTATCCCCTGATTGACTTGGGTCGCTCTTCCTGTGGATGCGCAGATGCCCTGCGTAAGCG
GGTGTGGGCGGACAATAAAGTCTTAAACTGAACAAAATAGATCTAAACTATGACAATAAAGTCTTAAACT
AGACAGAATAGTTGTAAACTGAAATCAGTCCAGTTATGCTGTGAAAAAGCATACTGGACTTTTGTTATGG
CTAAAGCAAACTCTTCATTTTCTGAAGTGCAAATTGCCCGTCGTATTAAAGAGGGGCGTGGCCAAGGGCA
TGTAAAGACTATATTCGCGGCGTTGTGACAATTTACCGAACAACTCCGCGGCCGGGAAGCCGATCTCGGC
TTGAACGAATTGTTAGGTGGCGGTACTTGGGTCGATATCAAAGTGCATCACTTCTTCCCGTATGCCCAAC
TTTGTATAGAGAGCCACTGCGGGATCGTCACCGTAATCTGCTTGCACGTAGATCACATAAGCACCAAGCG
CGTTGGCCTCATGCTTGAGGAGATTGATGAGCGCGGTGGCAATGCCCTGCCTCCGGTGCTCGCCGGAGAC
TGCGAGATCATAGATATAGATCTCACTACGCGGCTGCTCAAACTTGGGCAGAACGTAAGCCGCGAGAGCG
CCAACAACCGCTTCTTGGTCGAAGGCAGCAAGCGCGATGAATGTCTTACTACGGAGCAAGTTCCCGAGGT
AATCGGAGTCCGGCTGATGTTGGGAGTAGGTGGCTACGTCTCCGAACTCACGACCGAAAAGATCAAGAGC
AGCCCGCATGGATTTGACTTGGTCAGGGCCGAGCCTACATGTGCGAATGATGCCCATACTTGAGCCACCT
AACTTTGTTTTAGGGCGACTGCCCTGCTGCGTAACATCGTTGCTGCTGCGTAACATCGTTGCTGCTCCAT
AACATCAAACATCGACCCACGGCGTAACGCGCTTGCTGCTTGGATGCCCGAGGCATAGACTGTACAAAAA
AACAGTCATAACAAGCCATGAAAACCGCCACTGCGCCGTTACCACCGCTGCGTTCGGTCAAGGTTCTGGA
CCAGTTGCGTGAGCGCATACGCTACTTGCATTACAGTTTACGAACCGAACAGGCTTATGTCAACTGGGTT
CGTGCCTTCATCCGTTTCCACGGTGTGCGTCACCCGGCAACCTTGGGCAGCAGCGAAGTCGCCATAACTT
CGTATAGCATACATTATACGAAGTTATCTGTAACTATAACGGTCCTAAGGTAGCGAGTTTAAACACTAGT
ATCGATTCGCGACCTACTCCGGAATATTAATAGATCATGGAGATAATTAAAATGATAACCATCTCGCAAA
TAAATAAGTATTTTACTGTTTTCGTAACAGTTTTGTAATAAAAAAACCTATAAATATTCCGGATTATTCA
TACCGTCCCACCATCGGGCGCGGATCCCGGTCCGAAGCGCGCGGAATTCAAAGGCCTACGTCGACGAGCT
CACTTGTCGCGGCCGCTTTCGAATCTAGAGCCTGCAGTCTCGACAAGCTTGTCGAGAAGTACTAGAGGAT
CATAATCAGCCATACCACATTTGTAGAGGTTTTACTTGCTTTAAAAAACCTCCCACACCTCCCCCTGAAC
CTGAAACATAAAATGAATGCAATTGTTGTTGTTAACTTGTTTATTGCAGCTTATAATGGTTACAAATAAA
GCAATAGCATCACAAATTTCACAAATAAAGCATTTTTTTCACTGCATTCTAGTTGTGGTTTGTCCAAACT
CATCAATGTATCTTATCATGTCTGGATCTGATCACTGCTTGAGCCTAGAAGATCCGGCTGCTAACAAAGC
CCGAAAGGAAGCTGAGTTGGCTGCTGCCACCGCTGAGCAATAACTATCATAACCCCTAGGGTATACCCAT
CTAATTGGAACCAGATAAGTGAAATCTAGTTCCAAACTATTTTGTCATTTTTAATTTTCGTATTAGCTTA
CGACGCTACACCCAGTTCCCATCTATTTTGTCACTCTTCCCTAAATAATCCTTAAAAACTCCATTTCCAC
CCCTCCCAGTTCCCAACTATTTTGTCCGCCCACA
